>Addgene plasmid #71043 | pFOSGE_COF4F05 | depositor partial sequence | sequence record 126985 | insert
ATGTCCCATCCGTCTGACCATGTGCTGCGTCCCAAGGAAAATGCTCCGCACAGAATGCCAGAAAAATCAG
CTGCAGTGCACAATATGCAAAAGAACTTGCTATTGGGAAAGAAGCCCAACAGCGAGAATATGGCTCCAGC
TAGCAAACCCTTGCCAGGATCCTCTGGCGCTTTGATCAGGAAGCCAGGCCTAGGAGGCTCCAATTCCATA
GCTTCCTCCGAAGGAAACAACTTCCAAAAACCCATGGTGCCGTCCGTGAAGAAGACCACATCAGAGTTTG
CTGCTCCGGCTCCAGTAGCACCTATCAAGAAGCCTGAGTCACTTTCCAAGCAGAAACCCACTGCTGCGAG
CTCTGAATCCTCCAAGGAACTGGGTGCGGCCAGCAGCTCCGCTGAAAAAGAGAAAACCAAGACTGAAACC
CAGCCCCAGAAGCCGAAGAAGACCTGGGAGCTCAACAACTTTGATATTGGTCGCCTGCTGGGACGCGGCA
AGTTTGGCAACGTTTATTTGGCGCGGGAAAAGGAATCCCAGTTCGTGGTGGCCCTAAAAGTGCTCTTTAA
GCGCCAGATTGGCGAGTCCAATGTGGAGCACCAGGTGCGTCGTGAGATCGAGATACAATCGCACCTGCGT
CATCCGCATATCCTGCGTCTGTATGCCTACTTTCACGACGACGTGCGCATATATCTGATCTTGGAGTATG
CGCCACAAGGAACGCTTTTCAACGCCTTGCAGGCACAGCCGATGAAACGTTTCGATGAACGCCAGTCGGC
CACCTATATTCAGGCGTTGTGCTCGGCGCTGCTCTATCTGCATGAGCGGGACATCATACACAGGGACATC
AAGCCGGAGAACTTGCTGCTCGGGCACAAGGGCGTCCTGAAGATCGCCGACTTCGGTTGGTCCGTGCACG
AGCCGAACTCCATGCGCATGACACTGTGCGGCACTGTCGACTACTTGCCACCCGAAATGGTTCAGGGCAA
GCCGCACACGAAAAACGTGGATCTATGGAGCCTGGGTGTGCTCTGCTTTGAGCTGCTAGTGGGCCACGCT
CCCTTCTACTCGAAGAACTATGACGAGACCTACAAGAAGATTCTCAAGGTGGACTACAAACTGCCGGAGC
ACATTTCCAAGGCAGCATCCCATCTCATTTCCAAGCTGCTGGTCCTTAATCCGCAGCACCGCCTACCGCT
GGATCAGGTGATGGTGCATCCTTGGATCCTGGCGCACACGCAG
