>Addgene plasmid #71043 | pFOSGE_COF4F05 | addgene partial sequence | sequence record 131586 | M13-F20 5'-TGTAAAACGACGGCCAGT-3'
TGACCTGTTCGTTGCAACAAATTGATGAGCAATGCTTTTTTATAATGCCAACTTTGTACAAAAAAGCAGG
CTTCATGTCCCATCCGTCTGACCATGTGCTGCGTCCCAAGGAAAATGCTCCGCACAGAATGCCAGAAAAA
TCAGCTGCAGTGCACAATATGCAAAAGAACTTGCTATTGGGAAAGAAGCCCAACAGCGAGAATATGGCTC
CAGCTAGCAAACCCTTGCCAGGATCCTCTGGCGCTTTGATCAGGAAGCCAGGCCTAGGAGGCTCCAATTC
CATAGCTTCCTCCGAAGGAAACAACTTCCAAAAACCCATGGTGCCGTCCGTGAAGAAGACCACATCAGAG
TTTGCTGCTCCGGCTCCAGTAGCACCTATCAAGAAGCCTGAGTCACTTTCCAAGCAGAAACCCACTGCTG
CGAGCTCTGAATCCTCCAAGGAACTGGGTGCGGCCAGCAGCTCCGCTGAAAAAGAGAAAACCAAGACTGA
AACCCAGCCCCAGAAGCCGAAGAAGACCTGGGAGCTCAACAACTTTGATATTGGTCGCCTGCTGGGACGC
GGCAAGTTTGGCAACGTTTATTTGGCGCGGGAAAAGGAATCCCAGTTCGTGGTGGCCCTAAAAGTGCTCT
TTAAGCGCC
