>Addgene plasmid #71043 | pFOSGE_COF4F05 | addgene partial sequence | sequence record 131588 | M13-Rev 5'-CAGGAAACAGCTATGACC-3'
ATTTTATTTTGACTGATAGTGACCTGTTCGTTGCAACAAATTGATAAGCAATGCTTTCTTATAATGCCAA
CTTTGTACAAGAAAGCTGGGTCCTGCGTGTGCGCCAGGATCCAAGGATGCACCATCACCTGATCCAGCGG
TAGGCGGTGCTGCGGATTAAGGACCAGCAGCTTGGAAATGAGATGGGATGCTGCCTTGGAAATGTGCTCC
GGCAGTTTGTAGTCCACCTTGAGAATCTTCTTGTAGGTCTCGTCATAGTTCTTCGAGTAGAAGGGAGCGT
GGCCCACTAGCAGCTCAAAGCAGAGCACACCCAGGCTCCATAGATCCACGTTTTTCGTGTGCGGCTTGCC
CTGAACCATTTCGGGTGGCAAGTAGTCGACAGTGCCGCACAGTGTCATGCGCATGGAGTTCGGCTCGTGC
ACGGACCAACCGAAGTCGGCGATCTTCAGGACGCCCTTGTGCCCGAGCAGCAAGTTCTCCGGCTTGATGT
CCCTGTGTATGATGTCCCGCTCATGCAGATAGAGCAGCGCCGAGCACAACGCCTGAATATAGGTGGCCGA
CTGGCGTTCATCGAAACGTTTCATCGGCTGTGCCTGCAAGGCGTTGAAAAGCGTTCCTTGTGGCGCATAC
TCCAAGATCAGATATATGCGCACGTCGTCGTGAAAGTAGGCATACAGACGCAGGATATGCGGATGACGCA
