[The description below was written by a language model from this plasmid's Addgene catalogue record.]
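Description:
pFOSGE_COF4F05 is a Gateway entry clone built on the commercial pDONR221 donor vector and carrying the Drosophila melanogaster gene aur (aurora, also annotated as CG3068) as an insert of about 1.2 kb, corresponding to a specific annotated transcript of that gene. It is a bacterial cloning plasmid rather than an expression vector: it is maintained at high copy number in standard E. coli cloning strains under kanamycin selection. No feature table accompanies the record, so the individual backbone elements are not itemised. The listed backbone size of roughly 4.8 kb refers to the empty donor vector, whose selection cassette between the recombination sites is normally replaced when an insert is recombined in.

The insert was introduced by Gateway cloning. In entry clones derived from a pDONR vector, this typically leaves the insert flanked by attL recombination sites. These sites allow the fragment to be moved by LR recombination, in a defined orientation and reading frame, into any compatible destination vector, which then supplies the promoter, tags or fusion partners. The record states no promoter, tag or reporter for the entry clone itself, and does not specify whether the insert retains a stop codon. M13 forward and reverse primer sites flank the insert and are used for sequence verification.

The plasmid belongs to a collection associated with a study of how Drosophila transcriptional regulators and cofactors act in context-dependent ways. It therefore serves as a transferable source of the aur sequence for building downstream expression or fusion constructs. It is available to academic and nonprofit users only.
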