Addgene plasmid #71043: pFOSGE_COF4F05
Purpose: Gateway entry clone
Depositing lab: Alexander Stark. Depositing organization: Research Institute of Molecular Pathology (IMP). Publication: Transcriptional regulators form diverse groups with context-dependent regulatory functions. Stampfel G, Kazmar T, Frank O, Wienerroither S, Reiter F, Stark A. Nature. 2015 Nov 9. doi: 10.1038/nature15545. PubMed 26550828.
Backbone
  Vector backbone: pDONR221
  Backbone manufacturer: Invitrogen
  Backbone size w/o insert (bp): 4762
  Vector type: Gateway entry vector
Growth in bacteria
  Bacterial resistance: Kanamycin, 50 μg/mL
  Growth temperature: 37°C
  Growth strain: DH5alpha
  Copy number: High Copy
Gene/Insert
  Gene/Insert name: aur (alt names: FBgn0000147; CG3068, FBtr0082483)
  Species: D. melanogaster (fly)
  Insert size (bp): 1233
  Cloning method: Gateway Cloning
  Sequencing primers: 5′ M13-F20; 3′ M13R
Terms and licenses: Academic/Nonprofit Terms; Industry Terms: Not Available to Industry
How to cite: pFOSGE_COF4F05 was a gift from Alexander Stark (Addgene plasmid # 71043 ; http://n2t.net/addgene:71043 ; RRID:Addgene_71043)
